>Addgene plasmid #116048 | PB-PGK-Cit-tvhc-DHFR | addgene full sequence | sequence record 225381 | Addgene NGS Result
ACTCTTCCTTTTTCAATATTATTGAAGCATTTATCAGGGTTATTGTCTCATGAGCGGATACATATTTGAA
TGTATTTAGAAAAATAAACAAATAGGGGTTCCGCGCACATTTCCCCGAAAAGTGCCACCTAAATTGTAAG
CGTTAATATTTTGTTAAAATTCGCGTTAAATTTTTGTTAAATCAGCTCATTTTTTAACCAATAGGCCGAA
ATCGGCAAAATCCCTTATAAATCAAAAGAATAGACCGAGATAGGGT
[37 nt withheld, positions 257-293]
AAAGAACGTGGACTCCAACGTCAAAGG
[49 nt withheld, positions 321-369]
T
[91 nt withheld, positions 371-461]
G
[124 nt withheld, positions 463-586]
CCCATTCGCCATTCAGGCTGCGCAACTGTTGGGAAGGGCGATCGGTGCGGGCCTCTTCGCTATTACGCCA
GCTGGCGAAAGGGGGATGTGCTGCAAGGCGATTAAGTTGGGTAACGCCAGGGTTTTCCCAGTCACGACGT
TGTAAAACGACGGCCAGTGAGCGCGCCTCGTTCATTCACGTTTTTGAACCCGTGGAGGACGGGCAGACTC
GCGGTGCAAATGTGTTTTACAGCGTGATGGAGCAGATGAAGATGCTCGACACGCTGCAGAACACGCAGCT
AGATTAACCCTAGAAAGATAATCATATTGTGACGTACGTTAAAGATAATCATGTGTAAAATTGACGCATG
TGTTTTATCGGTCTGTATATCGAGGTTTATTTATTAATTTGAATAGATATTAAGTTTTATTATATTTACA
CTTACATACTAATAATAAATTCAACAAACAATTTATTTATGTTTATTTATTTATTAAAAAAAACAAAAAC
TCAAAATTTCTTCTATAAAGTAACAAAACTTTTATGAGGGACAGCCCCCCCCCAAAGCCCCCAGGGATGT
AATTACGTCCCTCCCCCGCTAGGGGGCAGCAGCGAGCCGCCCGGGGCTCCGCTCCGGTCCGGCGCTCCCC
CCGCATCCCCGAGCCGGCAGCGTGCGGGGACAGCCCGGGCACGGGGAAGGTGGCACGGGATCGCTTTCCT
CTGAACGCTTCTCGCTGCTCTTTGAGCCTGCAGACACCTGGGGGGATACGGGGAAAAGGCCTCCACGGCC
ACTAGTAGGCGTTTTGCGCTGCTTCGCGATGTACGGGCCAGATATACGCGTTCTACCGGGTAGGGGAGGC
GCTTTTCCCAAGGCAGTCTGGAGCATGCGCTTTAGCAGCCCCGCTGGGCACTTGGCGCTACACAAGTGGC
CTCTGGCCTCGCACACATTCCACATCCACCGGTAGGCGCCAACCGGCTCCGTTCTTTGGTGGCCCCTTCG
CGCCACCTTCTACTCCTCCCCTAGTCAGGAAGTTCCCCCCCGCCCCGCAGCTCGCGTCGTGCAGGACGTG
ACAAATGGAAGTAGCACGTCTCATTAGTCTCGTGCAGATGGACAGCACCGCTGAGCAATGGAAGCGGGTA
GGCCTTTGGGGCAGCGGCCAATAGCAGCTTTGCTCCTTCGCTTTCTGGGCTCAGAGGCTGGGAAGGGGTG
GGTCCGGGGGCGGGCTCAGGGGCGGGCTCAGGGGCGGGGCGGGCGCCCGAAGGTCCTCCGGAGGCCCGGC
ATTCTGCACGCTTCAAAAGCGCACGTCTGCCGCGCTGTTCTCCTCTTCCTCATCTCCGGGCCTTTCGACC
TGCAGCCCAAGCTTCGCCACCATGGGATCCGTGAGCAAGGGCGAGGAGCTGTTCACCGGGGTGGTGCCCA
TCCTGGTCGAGCTGGACGGCGACGTAAACGGCCACAAGTTCAGCGTGTCCGGCGAGGGCGAGGGCGATGC
CACCTACGGCAAGCTGACCCTGAAGTTCATCTGCACCACCGGCAAGCTGCCCGTGCCCTGGCCCACCCTC
GTGACCACCTTCGGCTACGGCCTGATGTGCTTCGCCCGCTACCCCGACCACATGAAGCAGCACGACTTCT
TCAAGTCCGCCATGCCCGAAGGCTACGTCCAGGAGCGCACCATCTTCTTCAAGGACGACGGCAACTACAA
GACCCGCGCCGAGGTGAAGTTCGAGGGCGACACCCTGGTGAACCGCATCGAGCTGAAGGGCATCGACTTC
AAGGAGGACGGCAACATCCTGGGGCACAAGCTGGAGTACAACTACAACAGCCACAACGTCTATATCATGG
CCGACAAGCAGAAGAACGGCATCAAGGTGAACTTCAAGATCCGCCACAACATCGAGGACGGCAGCGTGCA
GCTCGCCGACCACTACCAGCAGAACACCCCCATCGGCGACGGCCCCGTGCTGCTGCCCGACAACCACTAC
CTGAGCTACCAGTCCGCCCTGAGCAAAGACCCCAACGAGAAGCGCGATCACATGGTCCTGCTGGAGTTCG
TGACCGCCGCCGGGATCACTCTCGGCATGGACGAGCTGTACAAGGGTGGGTCCGGTCTCGAAACCGTGCG
GTTTCAATCCGACGAGATGGAGGAGTGTAGTCAGCACCTTGGGAGCGGATCGATATCACTGATCGCTGCA
CTCGCGGTTGATTATGTAATAGGCATGGAAAACGCGATGCCCTGGAACCTGCCAGCAGACCTCGCATGGT
TTAAGCGGAACACTCTGAATAAGCCAGTCATTATGGGCCGACATACGTGGGAAAGCATTGGACGCCCACT
GCCAGGAAGGAAGAATATAATCCTGTCATCACAGCCGTCCACGGACGATAGAGTCACTTGGGTAAAATCC
GTTGACGAAGCCATAGCTGCCTGTGGTGATGTGCCTGAGATAATGGTAATAGGAGGAGGGCGGGTAATCG
AACAATTTCTGCCTAAAGCCCAGAAGCTGTACCTTACCCATATTGACGCGGAAGTAGAGGGCGACACACA
TTTCCCAGATTATGAGCCAGATGATTGGGAGAGCGTTTTCTCCGAATTTCATGATGCAGACGCCCAGAAT
AGCCACAGCTACTGCTTTGAAATATTGGAGCGCCGATGAAGCTAGCGAATTCGAATTTAAATCGGCCTCG
ACTGTGCCTTCTAGTTGCCAGCCATCTGTTGTTTGCCCCTCCCCCGTGCCTTCCTTGACCCTGGAAGGTG
CCACTCCCACTGTCCTTTCCTAATAAAATGAGGAAATTGCATCGCATTGTCTGAGTAGGTGTCATTCTAT
TCTGGGGGGTGGGGTGGGGCAGGACAGCAAGGGGGAGGATTGGGAAGACAATAGCAGGCATGCTGGGGAC
GCGGCCGCAATTTAACGCGAATTAATTCTGTGGAATGTGTGTCAGTTAGGGTGTGGAAAGTCCCCAGGCT
CCCCAGCAGGCAGAAGTATGCAAAGCATGCATCTCAATTAGTCAGCAACCAGGTGTGGAAAGTCCCCAGG
CTCCCCAGCAGGCAGAAGTATGCAAAGCATGCATCTCAATTAGTCAGCAACCATAGTCCCGCCCCTAACT
CCGCCCATCCCGCCCCTAACTCCGCCCAGTTCCGCCCATTCTCCGCCCCATGGCTGACTAATTTTTTTTA
TTTATGCAGAGGCCGAGGCCGCCTCTGCCTCTGAGCTATTCCAGAAGTAGTGAGGAGGCTTTTTTGGAGG
CCTAGGCTTTTGCAAAAAGCTCCCGGGAGCTTGTATATCCATTTTCGGATCTGATCAGCACGTGTTGACA
ATTAATCATCGGCATAGTATATCGGCATAGTATAATACGACAAGGTGAGGAACTAAACCATGGCCAAGTT
GACCAGTGCCGTTCCGGTGCTCACCGCGCGCGACGTCGCCGGAGCGGTCGAGTTCTGGACCGACCGGCTC
GGGTTCTCCCGGGACTTCGTGGAGGACGACTTCGCCGGTGTGGTCCGGGACGACGTGACCCTGTTCATCA
GCGCGGTCCAGGACCAGGTGGTGCCGGACAACACCCTGGCCTGGGTGTGGGTGCGCGGCCTGGACGAGCT
GTACGCCGAGTGGTCGGAGGTCGTGTCCACGAACTTCCGGGACGCCTCCGGGCCGGCCATGACCGAGATC
GGCGAGCAGCCGTGGGGGCGGGAGTTCGCCCTGCGCGACCCGGCCGGCAACTGCGTGCACTTCGTGGCCG
AGGAGCAGGACTGAGTCGACAATCAACCTCTGGATTACAAAATTTGTGAAAGATTGACTGGTATTCTTAA
CTATGTTGCTCCTTTTACGCTATGTGGATACGCTGCTTTAATGCCTTTGTATCATGCGTTAACTAAACTT
GTTTATTGCAGCTTATAATGGTTACAAATAAAGCAATAGCATCACAAATTTCACAAATAAAGCATTTTTT
TCACTGCATTCTAGTTGTGGTTTGTCCAAACTCATCAATGTATCTTATCATGTCTGGAATTGACTCAAAT
GATGTCAATTAGTCTATCAGAAGCTCATCTGGTCTCCCTTCCGGGGGACAAGACATCCCTGTTTAATATT
TAAACAGCAGTGTTCCCAAACTGGGTTCTTATATCCCTTGCTCTGGTCAACCAGGTTGCAGGGTTTCCTG
TCCTCACAGGAACGAAGTCCCTAAAGAAACAGTGGCAGCCAGGTTTAGCCCCGGAATTGACTGGATTCCT
TTTTTAGGGCCCATTGGTATGGCTTTTTCCCCGTATCCCCCCAGGTGTCTGCAGGCTCAAAGAGCAGCGA
GAAGCGTTCAGAGGAAAGCGATCCCGTGCCACCTTCCCCGTGCCCGGGCTGTCCCCGCACGCTGCCGGCT
CGGGGATGCGGGGGGAGCGCCGGACCGGAGCGGAGCCCCGGGCGGCTCGCTGCTGCCCCCTAGCGGGGGA
GGGACGTAATTACATCCCTGGGGGCTTTGGGGGGGGGCTGTCCCTGATATCTATAACAAGAAAATATATA
TATAATAAGTTATCACGTAAGTAGAACATGAAATAACAATATAATTATCGTATGAGTTAAATCTTAAAAG
TCACGTAAAAGATAATCATGCGTCATTTTGACTCACGCGGTCGTTATAGTTCAAAATCAGTGACACTTAC
CGCATTGACAAGCACGCCTCACGGGAGCTCCAAGCGGCGACTGAGATGTCCTAAATGCACAGCGACGGAT
TCGCGCTATTTAGAAAGAGAGAGCAATATTTCAAGAATGCATGCGTCAATTTTACGCAGACTATCTTTCT
AGGGTTAATCTAGCTGCATCAGGATCATATCGTCGGGTCTTTTTTCCGGCTCAGTCATCGCCCAAGCTGG
CGCTATCTGGGCATCGGGGAGGAAGAAGCCCGTGCCTTTTCCCGCGAGGTTGAAGCGGCATGGAAAGAGT
TTGCCGAGGATGACTGCTGCTGCATTGACGTTGAGCGAAAACGCACGTTTACCATGATGATTCGGGAAGG
TGTGGCCATGCACGCCTTTAACGGTGAACTGTTCGTTCAGGCCACCTGGGATACCAGTTCGTCGCGGCTT
TTCCGGACACAGTTCCGGATGGTCAGCCCGAAGCGCATCAGCAACCCGAACAATACCGGCGACAGCCGGA
ACTGCCGTGCCGGTGTGCAGATTAATGACAGCGGTGCGGCGCTGGGATATTACGTCAGCGAGGACGGGTA
TCCTGGCTGGATGCCGCAGAAATGGACATGGATACCCCGTGAGTTACCCGGCGGGCGCGCTTGGCGTAAT
CATGGTCATAGCTGTTTCCTGTGTGAAATTGTTATCCGCTCACAATTCCACACAACATACGAGCCGGAAG
CATAAAGTGTAAAGCCTGGGGTGCCTAATGAGTGAGCTAACTCACATTAATTGCGTTGCGCTCACTGCCC
GCTTTCCAGTCGGGAAACCTGTCGTGCCAGCTGCATTAATGAATCGGCCAACGCGCGGGGAGAGGCGGTT
TGCGTATTGGGCGCTCTTCCGCTTCCTCGCTCACTGACTCGCTGCGCTCGGTCGTTCGGCTGCGGCGAGC
GGTATCAGCTCACTCAAAGGCGGTAATACGGTTATCCACAGAATCAGGGGATAACGCAGGAAAGAACATG
TGAGCAAAAGGCCAGCAAAAGGCCAGGAACCGTAAAAAGGCCGCGTTGCTGGCGTTTTTCCATAGGCTCC
GCCCCCCTGACGAGCATCACAAAAATCGACGCTCAAGTCAGAGGTGGCGAAACCCGACAGGACTATAAAG
ATACCAGGCGTTTCCCCCTGGAAGCTCCCTCGTGCGCTCTCCTGTTCCGACCCTGCCGCTTACCGGATAC
CTGTCCGCCTTTCTCCCTTCGGGAAGCGTGGCGCTTTCTCATAGCTCACGCTGTAGGTATCTCAGTTCGG
TGTAGGTCGTTCGCTCCAAGCTGGGCTGTGTGCACGAACCCCCCGTTCAGCCCGACCGCTGCGCCTTATC
CGGTAACTATCGTCTTGAGTCCAACCCGGTAAGACACGACTTATCGCCACTGGCAGCAGCCACTGGTAAC
AGGATTAGCAGAGCGAGGTATGTAGGCGGTGCTACAGAGTTCTTGAAGTGGTGGCCTAACTACGGCTACA
CTAGAAGAACAGTATTTGGTATCTGCGCTCTGCTGAAGCCAGTTACCTTCGGAAAAAGAGTTGGTAGCTC
TTGATCCGGCAAACAAACCACCGCTGGTAGCGGTGGTTTTTTTGTTTGCAAGCAGCAGATTACGCGCAGA
AAAAAAGGATCTCAAGAAGATCCTTTGATCTTTTCTACGGGGTCTGACGCTCAGTGGAACGAAAACTCAC
GTTAAGGGATTTTGGTCATGAGATTATCAAAAAGGATCTTCACCTAGATCCTTTTAAATTAAAAATGAAG
TTTTAAATCAATCTAAAGTATATATGAGTAAACTTGGTCTGACAGTTACCAATGCTTAATCAGTGAGGCA
CCTATCTCAGCGATCTGTCTATTTCGTTCATCCATAGTTGCCTGACTCCCCGTCGTGTAGATAACTACGA
TACGGGAGGGCTTACCATCTGGCCCCAGTGCTGCAATGATACCGCGAGACCCACGCTCACCGGCTCCAGA
TTTATCAGCAATAAACCAGCCAGCCGGAAGGGCCGAGCGCAGAAGTGGTCCTGCAACTTTATCCGCCTCC
ATCCAGTCTATTAATTGTTGCCGGGAAGCTAGAGTAAGTAGTTCGCCAGTTAATAGTTTGCGCAACGTTG
TTGCCATTGCTACAGGCATCGTGGTGTCACGCTCGTCGTTTGGTATGGCTTCATTCAGCTCCGGTTCCCA
ACGATCAAGGCGAGTTACATGATCCCCCATGTTGTGCAAAAAAGCGGTTAGCTCCTTCGGTCCTCCGATC
GTTGTCAGAAGTAAGTTGGCCGCAGTGTTATCACTCATGGTTATGGCAGCACTGCATAATTCTCTTACTG
TCATGCCATCCGTAAGATGCTTTTCTGTGACTGGTGAGTACTCAACCAAGTCATTCTGAGAATAGTGTAT
GCGGCGACCGAGTTGCTCTTGCCCGGCGTCAATACGGGATAATACCGCGCCACATAGCAGAACTTTAAAA
GTGCTCATCATTGGAAAACGTTCTTCGGGGCGAAAACTCTCAAGGATCTTACCGCTGTTGAGATCCAGTT
CGATGTAACCCACTCGTGCACCCAACTGATCTTCAGCATCTTTTACTTTCACCAGCGTTTCTGGGTGAGC
AAAAACAGGAAGGCAAAATGCCGCAAAAAAGGGAATAAGGGCGACACGGAAATGTTGAATACTCAT
Features (pLannotate 1.2.2; 21 found; start..end, strand, type, name):
      1..105     -  promoter       AmpR promoter: bla
    158..586     -  rep_origin     f1 ori (sequence partly withheld): f1 bacteriophage origin of replication; arrow indicates direction of (+) strand synthesis
    591..746     -  CDS            lacZα (fragment): LacZα fragment of β-galactosidase; lacZ fragment
    748..867     +  CDS            B (fragment): PORTL_LAMBD - Experimental evidence at protein level: Swiss-Prot protein existence level 1. Forms the portal vertex of the capsid (PubMed:6228056, PubMed:6232391). This portal plays critical roles in head assembly, genome packaging, neck/tail attachment, and genome ejection (Probable). The portal protein multimerizes as a single ring-shaped homododecamer arranged around a central channel (PubMed:6232391). Binds to the terminase subunits to form the packaging machine (PubMed:7799432). From Escherichia phage lambda (Bacteriophage lambda).
   1414..1913    +  promoter       PGK promoter: mouse phosphoglycerate kinase 1 promoter
   1947..2660    +  CDS            Citrine: Citrine is a basic (constitutively fluorescent) yellow fluorescent protein published in 2001, derived from Aequorea victoria. It has moderate acid sensitivity.
   2739..3212    +  CDS            folA: DYR_ECOLI - Also known as tmrA. Experimental evidence at protein level: Swiss-Prot protein existence level 1. Key enzyme in folate metabolism. Catalyzes an essential reaction for de novo glycine and purine synthesis, and for DNA precursor synthesis. From Escherichia coli (strain K12).
   3248..3455    +  polyA_signal   bGH poly(A) signal: bovine growth hormone polyadenylation signal
   3493..3822    +  promoter       SV40 promoter: SV40 enhancer and early promoter
   3870..3917    +  promoter       EM7 promoter: synthetic bacterial promoter&nbsp
   3936..4310    +  CDS            BleoR: antibiotic-binding protein; Sh ble from Streptoalloteichus hindustanus; confers resistance to bleomycin, phleomycin, and Zeocin™
   4317..4423    +  misc_feature   WPRE (fragment): woodchuck hepatitis virus posttranscriptional regulatory element
   4432..4553    +  polyA_signal   SV40 poly(A) signal: SV40 polyadenylation signal
   4571..4663    +  ncRNA          G-CSF SLDE: Accession: RF00183 - G-CSF factor stem-loop destabilising element (SLDE)
   5360..5827    +  CDS            B (fragment): PORTL_LAMBD - Experimental evidence at protein level: Swiss-Prot protein existence level 1. Forms the portal vertex of the capsid (PubMed:6228056, PubMed:6232391). This portal plays critical roles in head assembly, genome packaging, neck/tail attachment, and genome ejection (Probable). The portal protein multimerizes as a single ring-shaped homododecamer arranged around a central channel (PubMed:6232391). Binds to the terminase subunits to form the packaging machine (PubMed:7799432). From Escherichia phage lambda (Bacteriophage lambda).
   5865..5881    -  protein_bind   lac operator: The lac repressor binds to the lac operator to inhibit transcription in E. coli. This inhibition can be relieved by adding lactose or isopropyl-β-D-thiogalactopyranoside (IPTG). lac repressor encoded by lacI
   5889..5919    -  promoter       lac promoter: promoter for the E. coli lac operon
   5934..5955    -  protein_bind   CAP binding site: CAP binding activates transcription in the presence of cAMP. E. coli catabolite activator protein
   5968..6060    -  CDS            lacI (fragment): lac repressor; lacI; The lac repressor binds to the lac operator to inhibit transcription in E. coli. This inhibition can be relieved by adding lactose or isopropyl-β-D-thiogalactopyranoside (IPTG).
   6243..6831    -  rep_origin     ori: high-copy-number ColE1/pMB1/pBR322/pUC origin of replication
   7002..7862    -  CDS            AmpR: β-lactamase; bla; confers resistance to ampicillin, carbenicillin, and related antibiotics
