[The description below was written by a language model from this plasmid's Addgene catalogue record and pLannotate feature annotations shown in this document.]
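Description:
PB-PGK-Cit-tvhc-DHFR is a mammalian expression plasmid built on the PB-PGK backbone and deposited as a reporter for measuring protease activity. It is maintained in E. coli as a high-copy plasmid through a ColE1/pUC-type origin and selected with ampicillin via the bla gene and its promoter. An f1 origin and remnants of a lacZα/lac promoter cloning region are also present. The "PB" prefix suggests a piggyBac transposon vector, but no transposon terminal repeats are annotated in the feature table, so this cannot be confirmed from the record. The short matches to lambda phage portal protein and the lacI fragment flanking the cassettes look like backbone or stuffer-derived sequence rather than functional genes.

The payload is a synthetic fusion driven by the mouse PGK promoter and terminated by the bGH polyadenylation signal. It consists of the yellow fluorescent protein Citrine, a short unannotated linker of under 80 nt, and E. coli dihydrofolate reductase (folA). The "tvhc" element in the name presumably corresponds to this linker and likely encodes a protease recognition site, although the record does not define it. DHFR-derived domains are often used as degradation tags, so a plausible design is that cleavage at the linker separates Citrine from DHFR and changes fluorescence. The record does not state the mechanism or whether this DHFR is a destabilised variant. Downstream, a second cassette places the Sh ble gene (bleomycin/Zeocin resistance) under tandem SV40 and EM7 promoters, followed by a WPRE fragment and the SV40 poly(A) signal. This allows selection of stably modified mammalian cells, with Citrine fluorescence serving as the readout in protease assays.
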