Addgene plasmid #116048: PB-PGK-Cit-tvhc-DHFR
Purpose: Reporter plasmid for measuring protease activity
Depositing lab: Michael Elowitz. Depositing organization: California Institute of Technology. Publication: Programmable protein circuits in living cells. Gao XJ, Chong LS, Kim MS, Elowitz MB. Science. 2018 Sep 21;361(6408):1252-1258. doi: 10.1126/science.aat5062. PubMed 30237357.
Backbone
  Vector backbone: PB-PGK
  Vector type: Mammalian Expression
Growth in bacteria
  Bacterial resistance: Ampicillin, 100 μg/mL
  Growth temperature: 37°C
  Growth strain: DH5alpha
  Copy number: High Copy
Gene/Insert
  Gene/Insert name: Cit-tvhc-DHFR
  Species: Synthetic
  Cloning method: Gibson Cloning
Terms and licenses: Academic/Nonprofit Terms; Industry Terms: Not Available to Industry
How to cite: PB-PGK-Cit-tvhc-DHFR was a gift from Michael Elowitz (Addgene plasmid # 116048 ; http://n2t.net/addgene:116048 ; RRID:Addgene_116048)
